>Addgene plasmid #52224 | pMZ283 | depositor full sequence | sequence record 80654 | pMZ283 sequence 6215 bps
TCGCGCGTTTCGGTGATGACGGTGAAAACCTCTGACACATGCAGCTCCCGGAGACGGTCACAGCTTGTCT
GTAAGCGGATGCCGGGAGCAGACAAGCCCGTCAGGGCGCGTCAGCGGGTGTTGGCGGGTGTCGGGGCTGG
CTTAACTATGCGGCATCAGAGCAGATTGTACTGAGAGTGCACCATAATCGATGGCCAACCTTCCAATTCA
TTAAATCGAGTCCTCCATCAGATGATTTACAAGGTTTTGCATAGAATCCCTAAGTAAGAGAAGTTGTTAG
TGATTTCTTCAAGTTTACTAAAATTTACATACAAATGGATGATCTCTTCTCCATTGTTTCCTTTCTTCTT
GCAAACGCGTTTTACAAAGAGATGACATGCTATTTTCTGATTATTTTTTTCTATAGTTTTCTATTTTGTA
CGTCCTTGGGAGTCCGAAATGTAAAATCGGGGTATGGTTAGTAGCGGCAGCGTTCATTATGGTATATAAA
AGATAAAAAGTAGGGGCAAGCGAGACAGAATGGGATACAAGGGCATCGTCTATAATTATAGCTAAAAATT
GTATTTTAATTTGTATTTTTTGTAATTTTATTTCTCATTGTTTTACTTAAAATGAATGCGAATTAGAGAA
AACTTCAACGAAATGTCAAAATAAGCTCAGCAAAATATACAATTTTAGGGAAAGCGATCAGCAACTTATT
CTCCGTTGTAGATTCTTTTTCTTCATAAATTCCAACAATGTAACTGCCAATTGATTTTTCTCTAGATGCT
AATAAATTGAAACTAATGAATATAATAACACAGGTTTTGATAAATTGTAAACTCTTACTCAAAAAAAGAA
TGTTAAAACTAATTTAACCTTTTTATAAAGGCTCATGGCGTTAAAGAGGATAGTAAAAATTCTACAATTT
TTTAATTTAATGTCACAATTGTCTTGCGAATATAATTCTATTAATTTTCGCTAACTGCTGTTTTAGTACT
ATTACTTTCAATATGCCTTATATGCAACTTTAATTCATGAAGAATGCAATATTTTTGCAATCTTTCTTGT
ACTGAGCGCTTTTTATCATTTAGTACTCATTATTTAATTTTTCAGTAAAGGGCAATAAATAAATTTGTAG
AAGATGCAATGTAATCTCCTCTATCCTTTTGCTCATATGTTTATGAGTATACCTAGTCTAGAAAGGCTTG
TATTTAAAATATTATTCAATAAAAATTCACAATTTTTACGACATGTGCTACCATTCACTTAACTTCCTGA
TTATAAAATTGGTTCGTTTATACTAATTACTTAAGTACCTTTAACTAAACAAAATGCCTATATATATATT
AATTTACAATGAGTGTCAGATAAGTCACTATGTCCGAGTGGTTAAGGAGTTAGACTCGCCATCGATGAGC
TTAGCTACAAATCCCACTGGCTATATGTATGCATTTGTGTTAAAAAAGTTTGTATAGATTATTTAATCTA
CTCAGCATTCTTTCTCTAAATAGGAATTTGTTACTTAATGGAGAAAAAAATGTTTCGATTTACCTAGTGT
ATTTGTTTGTATACTCACGTTTAATTTCAAACATCCATTCTATCTTGTGTAATTTTTGGCATGGTGAAAA
AGATAATCAGCCTTATAATCTTTACAAAAGTAAGAAATTCTGTAAATAAGCCTTAATGCCCTTGCTTTAA
ATTAAAATGGTTCTTTTTCATGATAATGTTTGCACTTTGTGAATATATTTTAGATAGTTCTGTGAGGTAT
AATTAAGATGTTTTAGAGACTTATACAATTTTGTCTTTATAAATTCTTAATTGATTTTACCATCCCAGTT
TAACTATGCTTCGTCGGCATCTCTGCACATGTCGTGTTTTCTTACCGTATTGTCCTACCAAGAACCTCTT
TTTTGCTTGGATCGAAATTAAAGGTTTAAAAGCAAAGTTATGGATGCTAGAGTATTTCAAAGCTATTCAG
CTAGAGCTGAGGGGATGAAAAATCCCATTGCCAAGGAATTGTTGGCTTTGATGGAAGAAAAGCAAAGCAA
CTTGTCAGTCGCGGTCGATTTGACGAAGAAATCCGAAATCTTAGAATTGGTAGATAAAATTGGACCCTAT
GTCTGTGTTATCAAGACACATATTGACGTTGTCGAGGATTTCGACCAGGATATGGTAGAAAAACTGGTGG
CCTTAGGTAAAAAGCATCGTTTTCTTATCTTTGAGGATCGCAAATTCGCAGACATTGGAAATACCGTCAA
GCTACAATATGCATCTGGTGTGTACAAAATTGCTTCTTGGGCTCATATCACAAATTGCCATACAGTGCCA
GGCGAGGGTATTATACAAGGCCTCAAAGAAGTTGGTTTACCTTTGGGACGTGGTCTCTTGCTTTTGGCTG
AAATGTCTTCCAAAGGCTCTTTGGCTACTGGTTCCTACACAGAGAAAACCTTAGAATGGTTTGAGAAGCA
TACCGATTTTTGCTTTGGCTTTATAGCTGGTCGTCGATTTCCTAACCTTCAAAGCGACTACATAACTATG
TCCCCTGGTATCGGCTTGGATGTTAAAGGAGACGGGCTGGGACAGCAATATCGTACTCCTGAAGAAGTGA
TTGTAAACTGCGGTAGCGATATCATCATTGTTGGTCGTGGAGTCTATGGAGCTGGTCGTAATCCTGTTGT
CGAAGCCAAGAGATATAGAGAAGCTGGTTGGAAGGCATATCAGCAAAGACTTTCTCAGCATTAAAAAAAG
ACTAATGTAAAATTTTTTTGGTTGGTTATTGAAAAAGTCGATGCCTTGTTTGCGTTTGTTTTCCTAGGCG
TTTTATGTCAGAAGGCATTTAGAATTAGTATACAAGTACTCTTTGGTAAAATTTTATGTAGCGACTAAAA
TATTAACTATTATAGATAAACACCTTGGGAATAAAAAGTAATTTGCTATAGTAATTTATTAAACATGCTC
CTACAACATTACCACAATCTTTTCTCTTGGATTGACATTGAATAAGAAAAGAGTGAATTTTTTTAGACTT
GTAATGATAACTATGTACAAAGCCAATGAAAGATGTATGTAGATGAATGTAAAATACCATGTAGACAAAC
AAGATAAAACTTGGTTATAAACATTGGTGTTGGAACAGAATAAATTAGATGTCAAAAAGTTTCGTCAATA
TCACAAGCTCATCGCGATGGTATGCGGTGTGAAATACCGCACAGATGCGTAAGGAGAAAATACCGCATCA
GGCGCCATTCGCCATTCAGGCTGCGCAACTGTTGGGAAGGGCGATCGGTGCGGGCCTCTTCGCTATTACG
CCAGCTGGCGAAAGGGGGATGTGCTGCAAGGCGATTAAGTTGGGTAACGCCAGGGTTTTCCCAGTCACGA
CGTTGTAAAACGACGGCCAGTGCCAAGCTTGCATGCCTGCAGGTCGACTCTAGAGGATCCCCACGGTACC
CCTGTTTCGTCCTCACGGACTCATCAGACCGGAAAGCACATCCGGTGACAGGGCACCACCGACTCGGTGC
CACTCACTTTTTTCAAGTTGATAACGGACTAGCCTTATTTTAACTTGCTATTTCTAGCTCTAAAACAGAG
AGATAACCCACAAGAATTGAGTTAAGCCCATTCTTCGGTACAGGTTATGTTTTTTGGCAACAGCAACTAT
TCAAATCAACTGAAAGTTTTTTAGAATTCAACAACTTCCAATACTCAAGTGTCCAAGCTAGCAAACTGTT
TAATAATCGTGACCCAACATTCCTTTCATGCGCACCCTCAGCGTCACATAAATCAACACTTTACAACACC
TATTCAAAGCTTCTATATGCCTTCGTCATTTAAATGTCTAACATTTCAAAAAAGTGTTTGCTAATGGTAA
ATTCTTGAGTTTTCTTGGAAGCACATATATAACGAGTGTGACTGTTCTACGCTCCTTGCTGACTAGTCAT
CAGTCTACGCATGCCAACTACCACCAACATAAGCAAAAGGTACCCGGGGTACCGAGCTCGAATTCGTAAT
CATGTCATAGCTGTTTCCTGTGTGAAATTGTTATCCGCTCACAATTCCACACAACATACGAGCCGGAAGC
ATAAAGTGTAAAGCCTGGGGTGCCTAATGAGTGAGCTAACTCACATTAATTGCGTTGCGCTCACTGCCCG
CTTTCCAGTCGGGAAACCTGTCGTGCCAGCTGCATTAATGAATCGGCCAACGCGCGGGGAGAGGCGGTTT
GCGTATTGGGCGCTCTTCCGCTTCCTCGCTCACTGACTCGCTGCGCTCGGTCGTTCGGCTGCGGCGAGCG
GTATCAGCTCACTCAAAGGCGGTAATACGGTTATCCACAGAATCAGGGGATAACGCAGGAAAGAACATGT
GAGCAAAAGGCCAGCAAAAGGCCAGGAACCGTAAAAAGGCCGCGTTGCTGGCGTTTTTCCATAGGCTCCG
CCCCCCTGACGAGCATCACAAAAATCGACGCTCAAGTCAGAGGTGGCGAAACCCGACAGGACTATAAAGA
TACCAGGCGTTTCCCCCTGGAAGCTCCCTCGTGCGCTCTCCTGTTCCGACCCTGCCGCTTACCGGATACC
TGTCCGCCTTTCTCCCTTCGGGAAGCGTGGCGCTTTCTCATAGCTCACGCTGTAGGTATCTCAGTTCGGT
GTAGGTCGTTCGCTCCAAGCTGGGCTGTGTGCACGAACCCCCCGTTCAGCCCGACCGCTGCGCCTTATCC
GGTAACTATCGTCTTGAGTCCAACCCGGTAAGACACGACTTATCGCCACTGGCAGCAGCCACTGGTAACA
GGATTAGCAGAGCGAGGTATGTAGGCGGTGCTACAGAGTTCTTGAAGTGGTGGCCTAACTACGGCTACAC
TAGAAGAACAGTATTTGGTATCTGCGCTCTGCTGAAGCCAGTTACCTTCGGAAAAAGAGTTGGTAGCTCT
TGATCCGGCAAACAAACCACCGCTGGTAGCGGTGGTTTTTTTGTTTGCAAGCAGCAGATTACGCGCAGAA
AAAAAGGATCTCAAGAAGATCCTTTGATCTTTTCTACGGGGTCTGACGCTCAGTGGAACGAAAACTCACG
TTAAGGGATTTTGGTCATGAGATTATCAAAAAGGATCTTCACCTAGATCCTTTTAAATTAAAAATGAAGT
TTTAAATCAATCTAAAGTATATATGAGTAAACTTGGTCTGACAGTTACCAATGCTTAATCAGTGAGGCAC
CTATCTCAGCGATCTGTCTATTTCGTTCATCCATAGTTGCCTGACTCCCCGTCGTGTAGATAACTACGAT
ACGGGAGGGCTTACCATCTGGCCCCAGTGCTGCAATGATACCGCGAGACCCACGCTCACCGGCTCCAGAT
TTATCAGCAATAAACCAGCCAGCCGGAAGGGCCGAGCGCAGAAGTGGTCCTGCAACTTTATCCGCCTCCA
TCCAGTCTATTAATTGTTGCCGGGAAGCTAGAGTAAGTAGTTCGCCAGTTAATAGTTTGCGCAACGTTGT
TGCCATTGCTACAGGCATCGTGGTGTCACGCTCGTCGTTTGGTATGGCTTCATTCAGCTCCGGTTCCCAA
CGATCAAGGCGAGTTACATGATCCCCCATGTTGTGCAAAAAAGCGGTTAGCTCCTTCGGTCCTCCGATCG
TTGTCAGAAGTAAGTTGGCCGCAGTGTTATCACTCATGGTTATGGCAGCACTGCATAATTCTCTTACTGT
CATGCCATCCGTAAGATGCTTTTCTGTGACTGGTGAGTACTCAACCAAGTCATTCTGAGAATAGTGTATG
CGGCGACCGAGTTGCTCTTGCCCGGCGTCAATACGGGATAATACCGCGCCACATAGCAGAACTTTAAAAG
TGCTCATCATTGGAAAACGTTCTTCGGGGCGAAAACTCTCAAGGATCTTACCGCTGTTGAGATCCAGTTC
GATGTAACCCACTCGTGCACCCAACTGATCTTCAGCATCTTTTACTTTCACCAGCGTTTCTGGGTGAGCA
AAAACAGGAAGGCAAAATGCCGCAAAAAAGGGAATAAGGGCGACACGGAAATGTTGAATACTCATACTCT
TCCTTTTTCAATATTATTGAAGCATTTATCAGGGTTATTGTCTCATGAGCGGATACATATTTGAATGTAT
TTAGAAAAATAAACAAATAGGGGTTCCGCGCACATTTCCCCGAAAAGTGCCACCTGACGTCTAAGAAACC
ATTATTATCATGACATTAACCTATAAAAATAGGCGTATCACGAGGCCCTTTCGTC
Features (pLannotate 1.2.2; 20 found; start..end, strand, type, name):
    137..186     +  misc_feature   bom (fragment): basis of mobility region from pBR322
    194..259     -  CDS            hus5 (fragment): UBC9_SCHPO - Also known as ubc9. Experimental evidence at protein level: Swiss-Prot protein existence level 1. Catalyzes the covalent attachment of ubiquitin-like protein SUMO/Smt3 to other proteins. Required for efficient recovery from DNA damage or S-phase arrest and normal mitosis. This may be as part of a checkpoint independent recovery process. From Schizosaccharomyces pombe (strain 972 / ATCC 24843) (Fission yeast).
    313..378     -  CDS            hus5 (fragment): UBC9_SCHPO - Also known as ubc9. Experimental evidence at protein level: Swiss-Prot protein existence level 1. Catalyzes the covalent attachment of ubiquitin-like protein SUMO/Smt3 to other proteins. Required for efficient recovery from DNA damage or S-phase arrest and normal mitosis. This may be as part of a checkpoint independent recovery process. From Schizosaccharomyces pombe (strain 972 / ATCC 24843) (Fission yeast).
    539..1320    +  rep_origin     ars1: Schizosaccharomyces pombe autonomously replicating sequence ars1
   1930..2724    +  CDS            S. pombe ura4: orotidine 5'-phosphate decarboxylase, required for uracil biosynthesis; Schizosaccharomyces pombe ura4
   3171..3222    +  misc_feature   bom (fragment): basis of mobility region from pBR322
   3228..3382    -  CDS            lacZα (fragment): LacZα fragment of β-galactosidase; lacZ fragment
   3385..3422    -  misc_feature   MCS (fragment): pUC18/19 multiple cloning site
   3431..3482    -  misc_RNA       sTRSV HHRz: hammerhead ribozyme from the tobacco ringspot virus satellite RNA (Khvorova et al., 2003)
   3566..3600    -  CDS            M13 gene VI (fragment): pVI; VI; minor coat protein
   3601..3957    -  promoter       rrk1 promoter/leader: promoter and leader RNA for the Schizosaccharomyces pombe rrk1 gene encoding the K-RNA component of RNase P (Jacobs et al., 2014)
   3967..3985    -  misc_feature   MCS (fragment): pUC18/19 multiple cloning site
   4018..4034    -  protein_bind   lac operator: The lac repressor binds to the lac operator to inhibit transcription in E. coli. This inhibition can be relieved by adding lactose or isopropyl-β-D-thiogalactopyranoside (IPTG). lac repressor encoded by lacI
   4042..4072    -  promoter       lac promoter: promoter for the E. coli lac operon
   4087..4108    -  protein_bind   CAP binding site: CAP binding activates transcription in the presence of cAMP. E. coli catabolite activator protein
   4121..4213    -  CDS            lacI (fragment): lac repressor; lacI; The lac repressor binds to the lac operator to inhibit transcription in E. coli. This inhibition can be relieved by adding lactose or isopropyl-β-D-thiogalactopyranoside (IPTG).
   4396..4984    -  rep_origin     ori: high-copy-number ColE1/pMB1/pBR322/pUC origin of replication
   5155..6015    -  CDS            AmpR: β-lactamase; bla; confers resistance to ampicillin, carbenicillin, and related antibiotics
   6016..6120    -  promoter       AmpR promoter: bla
   6215..35      +  CDS            rop (fragment) (across the origin): Rop protein, which maintains plasmids at low copy number; rop
