[The description below was written by a language model from this plasmid's Addgene catalogue record and pLannotate feature annotations shown in this document.]
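Description:
pMZ283 is a 6,215 bp fission yeast CRISPR shuttle plasmid built on the pUR18 backbone and designed to express a single guide RNA precursor in Schizosaccharomyces pombe. In E. coli it is maintained at high copy by a ColE1/pUC-type origin and selected with ampicillin through the bla gene and its promoter. In S. pombe it replicates episomally from the ars1 autonomously replicating sequence and is selected by complementation of uracil auxotrophy with the ura4 marker. Remnants of the pUC lacZα region (lac promoter, operator, CAP site, partial multiple cloning site) flank the insert. The short hits to hus5, M13 gene VI, lacI, rop and bom are annotated only as fragments and are probably backbone remnants or incidental matches rather than functional parts.

The payload, rrk1-sgRNA, sits in the former cloning site. The promoter and leader RNA of the S. pombe rrk1 gene, which encodes the K-RNA component of RNase P, drive transcription of the guide. A hammerhead ribozyme from the tobacco ringspot virus satellite RNA lies downstream. This layout yields a precursor transcript: the leader is expected to be removed at the 5′ end and the ribozyme self-cleaves at the 3′ end, releasing a guide with defined termini. The sgRNA scaffold itself is not annotated in the feature table, but it presumably occupies the interval between the leader and the ribozyme. In place of a target-specific spacer the plasmid carries a CspCI restriction placeholder, so users digest with CspCI and insert their chosen targeting sequence. The depositor notes that CspCI cutting efficiency can vary between enzyme batches. No Cas9 gene is annotated on this plasmid, so the nuclease must be supplied separately for genome editing in fission yeast.
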