Addgene plasmid #52224: pMZ283
Purpose: Expression of sgRNA precursor with CspCI placeholder for target cloning (see comments).
Depositing lab: Mikel Zaratiegui. Depositing organization: Rutgers, The State University of New Jersey. Publication: Implementation of the CRISPR-Cas9 system in fission yeast. Jacobs JZ, Ciccaglione KM, Tournier V, Zaratiegui M. Nat Commun. 2014 Oct 29;5:5344. doi: 10.1038/ncomms6344. PubMed 25352017.
Backbone
  Vector backbone: pUR18
  Backbone size w/o insert (bp): 5672
  Total vector size (bp): 6215
  Vector type: Yeast Expression, CRISPR
  Selectable markers: ura4
Growth in bacteria
  Bacterial resistance: Ampicillin, 100 μg/mL
  Growth temperature: 37°C
  Growth strain: Top10
  Copy number: High Copy
Gene/Insert
  Gene/Insert name: rrk1-sgRNA
  Species: S. pombe (fission yeast)
  Promoter: rrk1
  Cloning method: Ligation Independent Cloning
  Sequencing primers: 5′ CAG GAA ACA GCT ATG AC; 3′ TGT AAA ACG ACG GCC AGT
Terms and licenses: Academic/Nonprofit Terms; Industry Terms: Not Available to Industry
Depositor comments: Please note that some batches of CspCI from New England Biolabs may cut inefficiently and alters the mobility of the DNA, possibly because it remains bound to the target. The two batches that are known to work are 0041303 and 0051407. This may be due to the particular target sequence present in pMZ283 and pMZ374.
How to cite: pMZ283 was a gift from Mikel Zaratiegui (Addgene plasmid # 52224 ; http://n2t.net/addgene:52224 ; RRID:Addgene_52224)
