>Addgene plasmid #52224 | pMZ283 | addgene partial sequence | sequence record 82349 | M13pUC-Fwd 5'-CCCAGTCACGACGTTGTAAAACG-3'
CGACTCTAGAGGATCCCCACGGTACCCCTGTTTCGTCCTCACGGACTCATCAGACCGGAAAGCACATCCG
GTGACAGGGCACCACCGACTCGGTGCCACTCACTTTTTTCAAGTTGATAACGGACTAGCCTTATTTTAAC
TTGCTATTTCTAGCTCTAAAACAGAGAGATAACCCACAAGAATTGAGTTAAGCCCATTCTTCGGTACAGG
TTATGTTTTTTGGCAACAGCAACTATTCAAATCAACTGAAAGTTTTTTAGAATTCAACAACTTCCAATAC
TCAAGTGTCCAAGCTAGCAAACTGTTTAATAATCGTGACCCAACATTCCTTTCATGCGCACCCTCAGCGT
CACATAAATCAACACTTTACAACACCTATTCAAAGCTTCTATATGCCTTCGTCATTTAAATGTCTAACAT
TTCAAAAAAGTGTTTGCTAATGGTAAATTCTTGAGTTTTCTTGGAAGCACATATATAACGAGTGTGACTG
TTCTACGCTCCTTGCTGACTAGTCATCAGTCTACGCATGCCAACTACCACCAACATAAGCAAAAGGTACC
CGGGGTACCGAGCTCGAATTCGTAATCATGTCATAGCTGTTTCCTGTGTGAAATTGTTATCCGCTCACAA
TTCCACACAACATACGAGCCGGAAGCATAAAGTGTAAAGCCTGGGGTGCCTAATGAGTGAGCTAACTCAC
ATTAATTGCGTTGCGCTCACTGCCCGCTTTCCAGTCGGGAAACCTGTCGTGCCAGCTGCATTAATGAATC
GGCCAACGCGCGGGGAGAGGCGGTTTGCGTATTGGGCGCTCTTCCGCTTCCTCGCTCACTGACTCGCTGC
GCTCGGTCGTTCGGCTGCGGCGAGCGGTATCAGCTCACTCAAAGGCGGT
